Addgene plasmid #20084: pEF 1-PSN-4
Depositing lab: Antonio Richart. Depositing organization: Instituto de Biologia Molecular y Celular de Plantas.
Backbone
  Vector backbone: pDONRP4-P1R
  Backbone manufacturer: Invitrogen
  Backbone size w/o insert (bp): 4777
  Vector type: Synthetic Biology ; plant Gateway vector
Growth in bacteria
  Bacterial resistance: Kanamycin, 50 μg/mL
  Growth temperature: 37°C
  Growth strain: DH5alpha
  Copy number: High Copy
Gene/Insert
  Gene/Insert name: PSN
  Species: S. lycopersicum
  Insert size (bp): 592
  GenBank ID: FJ586228
  Cloning method: Gateway Cloning
  Sequencing primers: 5′ N/A
Terms and licenses: Academic/Nonprofit Terms; Industry Terms: Not Available to Industry
How to cite: pEF 1-PSN-4 was a gift from Antonio Richart (Addgene plasmid # 20084 ; http://n2t.net/addgene:20084 ; RRID:Addgene_20084)
