[The description below was written by a language model from this plasmid's Addgene catalogue record and pLannotate feature annotations shown in this document.]
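Description:
pEF 1-PSN-4 is a Gateway entry clone built in the Invitrogen pDONR P4-P1R donor backbone and catalogued as a synthetic-biology, plant Gateway vector. It carries a 592 bp insert named PSN from tomato (Solanum lycopersicum), introduced by Gateway recombination. The plasmid is maintained in E. coli through a high-copy ColE1/pUC-type origin and selected with kanamycin via the aph(3')-Ia (KanR) gene. The deposited full sequence is 3,152 nt. This is smaller than the listed empty backbone, as expected, because the BP reaction swaps out the donor vector's counter-selection cassette for the insert.

In the annotated sequence the unannotated stretch of roughly 600 bp lying between the attL1 site and the attL4 site (the latter spans the plasmid origin coordinate) corresponds in size and position to the PSN insert, although the annotation tool did not label it. Flanking attL sites are the substrates for LR Clonase. The attL4/attL1-type pairing is characteristic of the first-position module in MultiSite Gateway assemblies, the slot generally used for promoters or other 5' elements placed upstream of a coding-sequence entry clone in a destination vector. The record does not state what PSN is functionally, so whether it is a promoter is not confirmed here. The rrnB T1 and T2 terminators upstream of the cassette insulate it from read-through transcription from the backbone. A T7 promoter sits just outside the attL4 side, and the short lacI and lacZα fragments are backbone remnants with no evident function. The construct serves as a modular building block for recombining the tomato PSN element into plant expression vectors.
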