Features (pLannotate 1.2.2; 9 found; start..end, strand, type, name):
    120..138     -  promoter       T7 promoter: promoter for bacteriophage T7 RNA polymerase
    272..1081    +  CDS            KanR: aminoglycoside phosphotransferase; aph(3')-Ia; confers resistance to kanamycin in bacteria or G418 (Geneticin®) in eukaryotes
   1228..1816    +  rep_origin     ori: high-copy-number ColE1/pMB1/pBR322/pUC origin of replication
   1999..2091    +  CDS            lacI (fragment): lac repressor; lacI; The lac repressor binds to the lac operator to inhibit transcription in E. coli. This inhibition can be relieved by adding lactose or isopropyl-β-D-thiogalactopyranoside (IPTG).
   2146..2173    -  terminator     rrnB T2 terminator: transcription terminator T2 from the E. coli rrnB gene
   2305..2348    +  terminator     rrnB T1 terminator: Escherichia coli rrnB; transcription terminator T1 from the E. coli rrnB gene
   2395..2431    -  CDS            lacZα (fragment): LacZα fragment of β-galactosidase; lacZ fragment
   2447..2546    +  protein_bind   attL1: mutant version of attL; recombination site for the Gateway® LR reaction LR Clonase™
   3145..88      -  protein_bind   attL4 (across the origin): mutant version of attL; recombination site for the Gateway® LR reaction LR Clonase™
>Addgene plasmid #20084 | pEF 1-PSN-4 | depositor full sequence | sequence record 9456 | Author sequence
CTATACAAAGTTGGCATTATAAGAAAGCATTGCTTATCAATTTGTTGCAACGAACAGGTCACTATCAGTC
AAAATAAAATCATTATTTGCCATCCAGCTGCAGGGCGGCCGCGATATCCCCTATAGTGAGTCGTATTACA
TGGTCATAGCTGTTTCCTGGCAGCTCTGGCCCGTGTCTCAAAATCTCTGATGTTACATTGCACAAGATAA
AAATATATCATCATGAACAATAAAACTGTCTGCTTACATAAACAGTAATACAAGGGGTGTTATGAGCCAT
ATTCAACGGGAAACGTCGAGGCCGCGATTAAATTCCAACATGGATGCTGATTTATATGGGTATAAATGGG
CTCGCGATAATGTCGGGCAATCAGGTGCGACAATCTATCGCTTGTATGGGAAGCCCGATGCGCCAGAGTT
GTTTCTGAAACATGGCAAAGGTAGCGTTGCCAATGATGTTACAGATGAGATGGTCAGACTAAACTGGCTG
ACGGAATTTATGCCTCTTCCGACCATCAAGCATTTTATCCGTACTCCTGATGATGCATGGTTACTCACCA
CTGCGATCCCCGGAAAAACAGCATTCCAGGTATTAGAAGAATATCCTGATTCAGGTGAAAATATTGTTGA
TGCGCTGGCAGTGTTCCTGCGCCGGTTGCATTCGATTCCTGTTTGTAATTGTCCTTTTAACAGCGATCGC
GTATTTCGTCTCGCTCAGGCGCAATCACGAATGAATAACGGTTTGGTTGATGCGAGTGATTTTGATGACG
AGCGTAATGGCTGGCCTGTTGAACAAGTCTGGAAAGAAATGCATAAACTTTTGCCATTCTCACCGGATTC
AGTCGTCACTCATGGTGATTTCTCACTTGATAACCTTATTTTTGACGAGGGGAAATTAATAGGTTGTATT
GATGTTGGACGAGTCGGAATCGCAGACCGATACCAGGATCTTGCCATCCTATGGAACTGCCTCGGTGAGT
TTTCTCCTTCATTACAGAAACGGCTTTTTCAAAAATATGGTATTGATAATCCTGATATGAATAAATTGCA
GTTTCATTTGATGCTCGATGAGTTTTTCTAATCAGAATTGGTTAATTGGTTGTAACACTGGCAGAGCATT
ACGCTGACTTGACGGGACGGCGCAAGCTCATGACCAAAATCCCTTAACGTGAGTTACGCGTCGTTCCACT
GAGCGTCAGACCCCGTAGAAAAGATCAAAGGATCTTCTTGAGATCCTTTTTTTCTGCGCGTAATCTGCTG
CTTGCAAACAAAAAAACCACCGCTACCAGCGGTGGTTTGTTTGCCGGATCAAGAGCTACCAACTCTTTTT
CCGAAGGTAACTGGCTTCAGCAGAGCGCAGATACCAAATACTGTTCTTCTAGTGTAGCCGTAGTTAGGCC
ACCACTTCAAGAACTCTGTAGCACCGCCTACATACCTCGCTCTGCTAATCCTGTTACCAGTGGCTGCTGC
CAGTGGCGATAAGTCGTGTCTTACCGGGTTGGACTCAAGACGATAGTTACCGGATAAGGCGCAGCGGTCG
GGCTGAACGGGGGGTTCGTGCACACAGCCCAGCTTGGAGCGAACGACCTACACCGAACTGAGATACCTAC
AGCGTGAGCTATGAGAAAGCGCCACGCTTCCCGAAGGGAGAAAGGCGGACAGGTATCCGGTAAGCGGCAG
GGTCGGAACAGGAGAGCGCACGAGGGAGCTTCCAGGGGGAAACGCCTGGTATCTTTATAGTCCTGTCGGG
TTTCGCCACCTCTGACTTGAGCGTCGATTTTTGTGATGCTCGTCAGGGGGGCGGAGCCTATGGAAAAACG
CCAGCAACGCGGCCTTTTTACGGTTCCTGGCCTTTTGCTGGCCTTTTGCTCACATGTTCTTTCCTGCGTT
ATCCCCTGATTCTGTGGATAACCGTATTACCGCCTTTGAGTGAGCTGATACCGCTCGCCGCAGCCGAACG
ACCGAGCGCAGCGAGTCAGTGAGCGAGGAAGCGGAAGAGCGCCCAATACGCAAACCGCCTCTCCCCGCGC
GTTGGCCGATTCATTAATGCAGCTGGCACGACAGGTTTCCCGACTGGAAAGCGGGCAGTGAGCGCAACGC
AATTAATACGCGTACCGCTAGCCAGGAAGAGTTTGTAGAAACGCAAAAAGGCCATCCGTCAGGATGGCCT
TCTGCTTAGTTTGATGCCTGGCAGTTTATGGCGGGCGTCCTGCCCGCCACCCTCCGGGCCGTTGCTTCAC
AACGTTCAAATCCGCTCCCGGCGGATTTGTCCTACTCAGGAGAGCGTTCACCGACAAACAACAGATAAAA
CGAAAGGCCCAGTCTTCCGACTGAGCCTTTCGTTTTATTTGATGCCTGGCAGTTCCCTACTCTCGCGTTA
ACGCTAGCATGGATGTTTTCCCAGTCACGACGTTGTAAAACGACGGCCAGTCTTAAGCTCGGGCCCCAAA
TAATGATTTTATTTTGACTGATAGTGACCTGTTCGTTGCAACAAATTGATGAGCAATGCTTTTTTATAAT
GCCAACTTTGTACAAAAAAGCAGGCTTAGTTTAAGTTAGCTATGGTGAGTCTCCTTATTTTCGAAGGGTT
CCACTTGTACTTTCAGTTATATCAATTGTTAGGATGTCGTAAGTCCCGTCCCGACTTCCATCTTTGTCAG
TTAGAGGCGTCATAGATAGACAATAGGGTTTGAGAAGTCTGTTTCATTTATCTTATTAAAACTTTTACAG
ACTTGAGTTGCCTATTGTTGGCTAGTTGAATATTTTATTTATATTCAAAGTAAATCCTTTAAGTTAAAGC
TTTATATTTAAGTTATTGATTTTATTCAGTTATAGATTTTGTATGATTGAGTTAGTATTGCGCTTATAGT
CAACCAGGATAAGAGTTAGCTTGGGGACAAACAATAGCTCTTGAGTGTCGGCCACGTCCAGAATATAGGC
TCGAATCGTGACAGTGCATGCATGCATGCGTGCCTAATTCAATAATAGTGACGATCCAACAACAACAACA
ACAACAACAATAATATGTGACGTGTTGAATAATATTTTCTACTAGCTAACTTCTCACAACAAATTAAAAT
CTTTATAAAGGTTACAATGTTCCTAACATTTTCTCACCACTTTCTTTCCAAAAATTATTGCACCCAACTT
TT
