>Addgene plasmid #20084 | pEF 1-PSN-4 | addgene partial sequence | sequence record 25842 | T7 5'-TAATACGACTCACTATAGGG-3'
CNGCGCGCGCTGGAGGCAATAATGATTTTATTTTGACTGATAGTGACCTGTTCGTTGCAACAAATTGNCC
NAGCAATGCTTTCTTATAATGCCAACTTTGTATAGAAAAGTTGGGTGCAATAATTTTTGGAAAGAAAGTG
GTGAGAAAATGTTAGGAACATTGTAACCTTTATAAAGATTTTAATTTGTTGTGAGAAGTTAGCTAGTAGA
AAATATTATTCAACACGCCACATATTATTGTTGTTGTTGTTGTTGTTGTTGGATCGTCACTATTATTGAA
TTAGGCACGCATGCATGCATGCACTGTCACGATTCGAGCCTATATTCTGGACGTGGCCGACACTCAAGAG
CTATTGTTTGTCCCCAAGCTAACTCTTATCCTGGTTGACTATAAGCGCAATACTAACTCAATCATACAAA
ATCTATAACTGAATAAAATCAATAACTTAAATATAAAGCTTTAACTTAAAGGATTTACTTTGAATATAAA
TAAAATATTCAACTAGCCAACAATAGGCAACTCAAGTCTGTAAAAGTTTTAATAAGATAAATGAAACAGA
CTTCTCAAACCCTATTGTCTATCTATGACGCCTCTAACTGACAAAGATGGAAGTCGGGACGGGACTTACG
ACATCCTAACAATTGNTATAACTGAAAGTACAAGTGGAACCCTTCGAAAATAAGGAGACTCACCATAGCT
AACTTAAACAAACCCTGCTTTTTTGTACCTNGGTNGGCATTATAAAAAAGCATTGCTCACCAATTTGTTG
C
